Addgene plasmid #235848: pME_Cp_0_3_026_rpl16_5'UTR_Cr
Purpose: rpl16 5'UTR Chlamydomonas reinhardtii
Depositing lab: Tobias Erb. Depositing organization: Max Planck Institute for Terrestrial Microbiology. Publication: A modular high-throughput approach for advancing synthetic biology in the chloroplast of Chlamydomonas. Inckemann RM, Chotel T, Burgis M, Brinkmann CK, Andreas L, Baumann J, Sharma P, Klose M, Barrett J, Ries F, Paczia N, Glatter T, Mackinder LCM, Willmund F, Erb TJ. Nat Plants. 2025 Nov;11(11):2332-2349. doi: 10.1038/s41477-025-02126-2. Epub 2025 Nov 3. PubMed 41184475.
Backbone
  Vector backbone: pME_Cp_UAV_GFP
  Backbone size w/o insert (bp): 2101
  Vector type: Synthetic Biology
Growth in bacteria
  Bacterial resistance: Chloramphenicol, 25 μg/mL
  Growth temperature: 37°C
  Growth strain: DH5alpha
  Copy number: High Copy
Gene/Insert
  Gene/Insert name: rpl16 5'UTR
  Species: Chlamydomonas reinhardtii
  Insert size (bp): 569
  Mutation: none
  Cloning method: Restriction Enzyme; 5′ cloning site BsaI (destroyed during cloning); 3′ cloning site BsaI (destroyed during cloning)
  Sequencing primers: 5′ CGTATCACGAGGCAGAATTTC; 3′ CCTGCATAACGCGAAGTAATC
Terms and licenses: Academic/Nonprofit Terms; Industry Terms: Not Available to Industry
Depositor comments: Please visit https://doi.org/10.1101/2024.05.08.593163 for bioRxiv preprint.
How to cite: pME_Cp_0_3_026_rpl16_5'UTR_Cr was a gift from Tobias Erb (Addgene plasmid # 235848 ; http://n2t.net/addgene:235848 ; RRID:Addgene_235848)
