[The description below was written by a language model from this plasmid's Addgene catalogue record and pLannotate feature annotations shown in this document.]
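Description:
pME_Cp_0_3_026_rpl16_5'UTR_Cr is a small (2,670 nt) synthetic-biology part plasmid that stores the 5' untranslated region of the Chlamydomonas reinhardtii chloroplast rpl16 gene as a reusable cloning module. It belongs to a modular toolkit for engineering the Chlamydomonas chloroplast. The 569 bp insert was placed into the roughly 2.1 kb pME_Cp_UAV_GFP backbone using BsaI sites that were destroyed in the process, which is consistent with Golden Gate-style entry of a basic part into an acceptor vector. The backbone name suggests that a GFP dropout cassette was replaced, although the record does not state this. No mutations are recorded in the insert.

The plasmid is propagated in E. coli through a high-copy ColE1/pUC-type origin. It is selected with chloramphenicol through a cat gene driven by its native cat promoter, and the cat coding sequence spans the numbering origin of the circular record. The automated annotation does not label the rpl16 5'UTR itself, but an unannotated gap of about 600 bp between the BioBrick prefix and suffix sequences matches the expected position and size of the insert. This cloning site is bracketed by bacterial transcription terminators (a his operon terminator and a putative bacterial terminator), and a lambda t0 terminator follows cat. These terminators presumably insulate the part from read-through transcription.

The plasmid carries no chloroplast promoter, coding sequence, homology arms or algal selection marker, so it is not a transformation vector on its own. It instead serves as a source of a 5'UTR regulatory element to be combined with promoter, coding sequence and 3'UTR parts into chloroplast expression cassettes. In such cassettes, 5'UTRs generally influence transcript stability and translation.
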