Features (pLannotate 1.2.2; 8 found; start..end, strand, type, name):
    180..274     +  terminator     lambda t0 terminator: transcription terminator from phage lambda
    457..1045    +  rep_origin     ori: high-copy-number ColE1/pMB1/pBR322/pUC origin of replication
   1240..1297    -  terminator     his operon terminator: This putative transcriptin terminator from the E. coli his operon has a 2-bp deletion introduced during synthesis. Its efficiency has not been determined.
   1298..1317    -  misc_feature   BioBrick suffix: universal suffix for all parts
   1919..1940    -  misc_feature   BioBrick prefix: BioBrick prefix for parts that do not start with "ATG"
   1943..1986    +  terminator     bacterial terminator: putative bacterial transcription terminator
   2072..2169    +  promoter       cat promoter: promoter of the E. coli cat gene encoding chloramphenicol acetyltransferase
   2170..156     +  CDS            cat (across the origin): CAT_ECOLX - Experimental evidence at protein level: Swiss-Prot protein existence level 1. This enzyme is an effector of chloramphenicol resistance in bacteria. From Escherichia coli. This protein is used as a marker in many commonly used cloning vectors, such as pACYC184.
>Addgene plasmid #235848 | pME_Cp_0_3_026_rpl16_5'UTR_Cr | addgene full sequence | sequence record 471451 | Addgene NGS Result
GCCCCCGTTTTCACCATGGGCAAATATTATACGCAAGGCGACAAGGTGCTGATGCCGCTGGCGATTCAGG
TTCATCATGCCGTTTGTGATGGCTTCCATGTCGGCAGAATGCTTAATGAATTACAACAGTACTGCGACGA
GTGGCAGGGCGGGGCGTAATTTGATATCGAGCTCGCTTGGACTCCTGTTGATAGATCCAGTAATGACCTC
AGAACTCCATCTGGATTTGTTCAGAACGCTCGGTTGCCGCCGGGCGTTTTTTATTGGTGAGAATCCAAGC
CTCGAGCTGTCAGACCAAGTTTACTCATATATACTTTAGATTGATTTAAAACTTCATTTTTAATTTAAAA
GGATCTAGGTGAAGATCCTTTTTGATAATCTCATGACCAAAATCCCTTAACGTGAGTTTTCGTTCCACTG
AGCGTCAGACCCCGTAGAAAAGATCAAAGGATCTTCTTGAGATCCTTTTTTTCTGCGCGTAATCTGCTGC
TTGCAAACAAAAAAACCACCGCTACCAGCGGTGGTTTGTTTGCCGGATCAAGAGCTACCAACTCTTTTTC
CGAAGGTAACTGGCTTCAGCAGAGCGCAGATACCAAATACTGTTCTTCTAGTGTAGCCGTAGTTAGGCCA
CCACTTCAAGAACTCTGTAGCACCGCCTACATACCTCGCTCTGCTAATCCTGTTACCAGTGGCTGCTGCC
AGTGGCGATAAGTCGTGTCTTACCGGGTTGGACTCAAGACGATAGTTACCGGATAAGGCGCAGCGGTCGG
GCTGAACGGGGGGTTCGTGCACACAGCCCAGCTTGGAGCGAACGACCTACACCGAACTGAGATACCTACA
GCGTGAGCTATGAGAAAGCGCCACGCTTCCCGAAGGGAGAAAGGCGGACAGGTATCCGGTAAGCGGCAGG
GTCGGAACAGGAGAGCGCACGAGGGAGCTTCCAGGGGGAAACGCCTGGTATCTTTATAGTCCTGTCGGGT
TTCGCCACCTCTGACTTGAGCGTCGATTTTTGTGATGCTCGTCAGGGGGGCGGAGCCTGTGGAAAAACGC
CAGCAACGCGGCCTTTTTACGGTTCCTGGCCTTTTGCTGGCCTTTTGCTCACATGTTCTTTCCTGCGTTA
TCCCCTGATTCTGTGGATAACCGTATTACCGCCTTTGAGTGAGCTGATACCGCTCGCCGCAGCCGAACGA
CCGAGCGCAGCGAGTCAGTGAGCGAGGAAGCCTGCATAACGCGAAGTAATCTTTTCGGTTTTAAAGAAAA
AGGGCAGGGTGGTGACACCTTGCCCTTTTTTGCCGGACTGCAGCGGCCGCTACTAGTCGCGATGAGTGGT
CTCACATTGTTTTTATTTATAATTTTAAATTTTTATGTAACAGTTAATTAAAAATTTAATTTAAAAGCTA
CAAATACACAGAAATCAATTGTACTTTATACTAGTAACTAGTAATATGTATTGATTTTTGTTTATCTTGC
ATTAAAGTGTACGTACCCTTAACGGGTACGTACACTTTATACAATGAACAATACTATCGATTTTTCCGCA
ATTCTTCAGCAAAAAGATAGATATTTTTAGATTTTACTTTAATTGTTCTTCTGCTGGAGTATATTAATAT
AAACCGTTGGCCAAGTGTACTTATCTCGCTTATAGGCTAACAAGTCCCTGCTAACTGAGTATAACGTGTA
CGTACCCGTAAGGATACGTACACGTTATACTCTAGAATAGCTATGGCTGACTTAAATTTATTTACCTCGC
CTATAGGCTAACCCTTACAGGTAAATAAATATCAAGTTAGGACATTTATGTACCCGTAAGGGGGCAGTGG
CGAGCCACTGCCTCCTTTGGCAGCGTTCATGGGCATAAATTTATTAAAACAGAATACTTATGGTAAAATT
AGTTTAATCAGTACGAGACCACTCATCGCTCTAGAAGCGGCCGCGAATTCCAGAAATCATCCTTAGCGAA
AGCTAAGGATTTTTTTTATCTGAAATTCTGCCTCGTGATACGCCTATTTTTATAGGTTAATGTCATGATA
ATAATGGTTTCTTAGACGTCAGGTGGCACTCGAGTTGATCGGGCACGTAAGAGGTTCCAACTTTCACCAT
AATGAAATAAGATCACTACCGGGCGTATTTTTTGAGTTATCGAGATTTTCAGGAGCTAAGGAAGCTAAAA
TGGAGAAAAAAATCACTGGATATACCACCGTTGATATATCCCAATGGCATCGTAAAGAACATTTTGAGGC
ATTTCAGTCAGTTGCTCAATGTACCTATAACCAGACCGTTCAGCTGGATATTACGGCCTTTTTAAAGACC
GTAAAGAAAAATAAGCACAAGTTTTATCCGGCCTTTATTCACATTCTTGCCCGCCTGATGAATGCTCATC
CGGAATTTCGTATGGCAATGAAAGACGGTGAGCTGGTGATATGGGATAGTGTTCACCCTTGTTACACCGT
TTTCCATGAGCAAACTGAAACGTTTTCATCACTCTGGAGTGAATACCACGACGATTTCCGGCAGTTTCTA
CACATATATTCGCAAGATGTGGCGTGTTACGGTGAAAACCTGGCCTATTTCCCTAAAGGGTTTATTGAGA
ATATGTTTTTCGTATCAGCCAATCCCTGGGTGAGTTTCACCAGTTTTGATTTAAACGTGGCCAATATGGA
CAACTTCTTC
